>Addgene plasmid #238422 | GST-GRP78-N Terminus (pGEX4T1) | addgene full sequence | sequence record 482367 | Addgene NGS Result
CTTATCGACTGCACGGTGCACCAATGCTTCTGGCGTCAGGCAGCCATCGGAAGCTGTGGTATGGCTGTGC
AGGTCGTAAATCACTGCATAATTCGTGTCGCTCAAGGCGCACTCCCGTTCTGGATAATGTTTTTTGCGCC
GACATCATAACGGTTCTGGCAAATATTCTGAAATGAGCTGTTGACAATTAATCATCGGCTCGTATAATGT
GTGGAATTGTGAGCGGATAACAATTTCACACAGGAAACAGTATTCATGTCCCCTATACTAGGTTATTGGA
AAATTAAGGGCCTTGTGCAACCCACTCGACTTCTTTTGGAATATCTTGAAGAAAAATATGAAGAGCATTT
GTATGAGCGCGATGAAGGTGATAAATGGCGAAACAAAAAGTTTGAATTGGGTTTGGAGTTTCCCAATCTT
CCTTATTATATTGATGGTGATGTTAAATTAACACAGTCTATGGCCATCATACGTTATATAGCTGACAAGC
ACAACATGTTGGGTGGTTGTCCAAAAGAGCGTGCAGAGATTTCAATGCTTGAAGGAGCGGTTTTGGATAT
TAGATACGGTGTTTCGAGAATTGCATATAGTAAAGACTTTGAAACTCTCAAAGTTGATTTTCTTAGCAAG
CTACCTGAAATGCTGAAAATGTTCGAAGATCGTTTATGTCATAAAACATATTTAAATGGTGATCATGTAA
CCCATCCTGACTTCATGTTGTATGACGCTCTTGATGTTGTTTTATACATGGACCCAATGTGCCTGGATGC
GTTCCCAAAATTAGTTTGTTTTAAAAAACGTATTGAAGCTATCCCACAAATTGATAAGTACTTGAAATCC
AGCAAGTATATAGCATGGCCTTTGCAGGGCTGGCAAGCCACGTTTGGTGGTGGCGACCATCCTCCAAAAT
CGGATCTGGTTCCGCGTGGATCCATGGAGGAGGAGGACAAGAAGGAGGACGTGGGCACGGTGGTCGGCAT
CGACCTGGGGACCACCTACTCCTGCGTCGGCGTGTTCAAGAACGGCCGCGTGGAGATCATCGCCAACGAT
CAGGGCAACCGCATCACGCCGTCCTATGTCGCCTTCACTCCTGAAGGGGAACGTCTGATTGGCGATGCCG
CCAAGAACCAGCTCACCTCCAACCCCGAGAACACGGTCTTTGACGCCAAGCGGCTCATCGGCCGCACGTG
GAATGACCCGTCTGTGCAGCAGGACATCAAGTTCTTGCCGTTCAAGGTGGTTGAAAAGAAAACTAAACCA
TACATTCAAGTTGATATTGGAGGTGGGCAAACAAAGACATTTGCTCCTGAAGAAATTTCTGCCATGGTTC
TCACTAAAATGAAAGAAACCGCTGAGGCTTATTTGGGAAAGAAGGTTACCCATGCAGTTGTTACTGTACC
AGCCTATTTTAATGATGCCCAACGCCAAGCAACCAAAGACGCTGGAACTATTGCTGGCCTAAATGTTATG
AGGATCATCAACGAGCCTACGGCAGCTGCTATTGCTTATGGCCTGGATAAGAGGGAGGGGGAGAAGAACA
TCCTGGTGTTTGACCTGGGTGGCGGAACCTTCGATGTGTCTCTTCTCACCATTGACAATGGTGTCTTCGA
AGTTGTGGCCACTAATGGAGATACTCATCTGGGTGGAGAAGACTTTGACCAGCGTGTCATGGAACACTTC
ATCAAACTGTACAAAAAGAAGACGGGCAAAGATGTCAGGAAAGACAATAGAGCTGTGCAGAAACTCCGGC
GCGAGGTAGAAAAGGCCAAACGGGCCCTGTCTTCTCAGCATCAAGCAAGAATTGAAATTGAGTCCTTCTA
TGAAGGAGAAGACTTTTCTGAGACCCTGACTCGGGCCAAATTTGAAGAGCTCAACATGGATCTGTTCCGG
TCTACTATGAAGCCCGTCCAGAAAGTGTTGGAAGATTCTGATTTGAAGAAGTCTGATATTGATGAAATTG
TTCTTGTTGGTGGCTCGACTCGAATTCCAAAGATTCAGCAACTGGTTAAAGAGTTCTTCAATGGCAAGGA
ACCATCCCGTGGCATAAACCCAGATGAAGCTGTAGCGTATGGTGCTGCTGTCCAGGCTGGTGTGCTCTCT
GGTTAGCTCGAGCGGCCGCATCGTGACTGACTGACGATCTGCCTCGCGCGTTTCGGTGATGACGGTGAAA
ACCTCTGACACATGCAGCTCCCGGAGACGGTCACAGCTTGTCTGTAAGCGGATGCCGGGAGCAGACAAGC
CCGTCAGGGCGCGTCAGCGGGTGTTGGCGGGTGTCGGGGCGCAGCCATGACCCAGTCACGTAGCGATAGC
GGAGTGTATAATTCTTGAAGACGAAAGGGCCTCGTGATACGCCTATTTTTATAGGTTAATGTCATGATAA
TAATGGTTTCTTAGACGTCAGGTGGCACTTTTCGGGGAAATGTGCGCGGAACCCCTATTTGTTTATTTTT
CTAAATACATTCAAATATGTATCCGCTCATGAGACAATAACCCTGATAAATGCTTCAATAATATTGAAAA
AGGAAGAGTATGAGTATTCAACATTTCCGTGTCGCCCTTATTCCCTTTTTTGCGGCATTTTGCCTTCCTG
TTTTTGCTCACCCAGAAACGCTGGTGAAAGTAAAAGATGCTGAAGATCAGTTGGGTGCACGAGTGGGTTA
CATCGAACTGGATCTCAACAGCGGTAAGATCCTTGAGAGTTTTCGCCCCGAAGAACGTTTTCCAATGATG
AGCACTTTTAAAGTTCTGCTATGTGGCGCGGTATTATCCCGTGTTGACGCCGGGCAAGAGCAACTCGGTC
GCCGCATACACTATTCTCAGAATGACTTGGTTGAGTACTCACCAGTCACAGAAAAGCATCTTACGGATGG
CATGACAGTAAGAGAATTATGCAGTGCTGCCATAACCATGAGTGATAACACTGCGGCCAACTTACTTCTG
ACAACGATCGGAGGACCGAAGGAGCTAACCGCTTTTTTGCACAACATGGGGGATCATGTAACTCGCCTTG
ATCGTTGGGAACCGGAGCTGAATGAAGCCATACCAAACGACGAGCGTGACACCACGATGCCTGCAGCAAT
GGCAACAACGTTGCGCAAACTATTAACTGGCGAACTACTTACTCTAGCTTCCCGGCAACAATTAATAGAC
TGGATGGAGGCGGATAAAGTTGCAGGACCACTTCTGCGCTCGGCCCTTCCGGCTGGCTGGTTTATTGCTG
ATAAATCTGGAGCCGGTGAGCGTGGGTCTCGCGGTATCATTGCAGCACTGGGGCCAGATGGTAAGCCCTC
CCGTATCGTAGTTATCTACACGACGGGGAGTCAGGCAACTATGGATGAACGAAATAGACAGATCGCTGAG
ATAGGTGCCTCACTGATTAAGCATTGGTAACTGTCAGACCAAGTTTACTCATATATACTTTAGATTGATT
TAAAACTTCATTTTTAATTTAAAAGGATCTAGGTGAAGATCCTTTTTGATAATCTCATGACCAAAATCCC
TTAACGTGAGTTTTCGTTCCACTGAGCGTCAGACCCCGTAGAAAAGATCAAAGGATCTTCTTGAGATCCT
TTTTTTCTGCGCGTAATCTGCTGCTTGCAAACAAAAAAACCACCGCTACCAGCGGTGGTTTGTTTGCCGG
ATCAAGAGCTACCAACTCTTTTTCCGAAGGTAACTGGCTTCAGCAGAGCGCAGATACCAAATACTGTYCT
TCTAGTGTAGCCGTAGTTAGGCCACCACTTCAAGAACTCTGTAGCACCGCCTACATACCTCGCTCTGCTA
ATCCTGTTACCAGTGGCTGCTGCCAGTGGCGATAAGTCGTGTCTTACCGGGTTGGACTCAAGACGATAGT
TACCGGATAAGGCGCAGCGGTCGGGCTGAACGGGGGGTTCGTGCACACAGCCCAGCTTGGAGCGAACGAC
CTACACCGAACTGAGATACCTACAGCGTGAGCTATGAGAAAGCGCCACGCTTCCCGAAGGGAGAAAGGCG
GACAGGTATCCGGTAAGCGGCAGGGTCGGAACAGGAGAGCGCACGAGGGAGCTTCCAGGGGGAAACGCCT
GGTATCTTTATAGTCCTGTCGGGTTTCGCCACCTCTGACTTGAGCGTCGATTTTTGTGATGCTCGTCAGG
GGGGCGGAGCCTATGGAAAAACGCCAGCAACGCGGCCTTTTTACGGTTCCTGGCCTTTTGCTGGCCTTTT
GCTCACATGTTCTTTCCTGCGTTATCCCCTGATTCTGTGGATAACCGTATTACCGCCTTTGAGTGAGCTG
ATACCGCTCGCCGCAGCCGAACGACCGAGCGCAGCGAGTCAGTGAGCGAGGAAGCGGAAGAGCGCCTGAT
GCGGTATTTTCTCCTTACGCATCTGTGCGGTATTTCACACCGCATAAATTCCGACACCATCGAATGGCGC
AAAACCTTTCGCGGTATGGCATGATAGCGCCCGGAAGAGAGTCAATTCAGGGTGGTGAATGTGAAACCAG
TAACGTTATACGATGTCGCAGAGTATGCCGGTGTCTCTTATCAGACCGTTTCCCGCGTGGTGAACCAGGC
CAGCCACGTTTCTGCGAAAACGCGGGAAAAAGTGGAAGCGGCGATGGCGGAGCTGAATTACATTCCCAAC
CGCGTGGCACAACAACTGGCGGGCAAACAGTCGTTGCTGATTGGCGTTGCCACCTCCAGTCTGGCCCTGC
ACGCGCCGTCGCAAATTGTCGCGGCGATTAAATCTCGCGCCGATCAACTGGGTGCCAGCGTGGTGGTGTC
GATGGTAGAACGAAGCGGCGTCGAAGCCTGTAAAGCGGCGGTGCACAATCTTCTCGCGCAACGCGTCAGT
GGGCTGATCATTAACTATCCGCTGGATGACCAGGATGCCATTGCTGTGGAAGCTGCCTGCACTAATGTTC
CGGCGTTATTTCTTGATGTCTCTGACCAGACACCCATCAACAGTATTATTTTCTCCCATGAAGACGGTAC
GCGACTGGGCGTGGAGCATCTGGTCGCATTGGGTCACCAGCAAATCGCGCTGTTAGCGGGCCCATTAAGT
TCTGTCTCGGCGCGTCTGCGTCTGGCTGGCTGGCATAAATATCTCACTCGCAATCAAATTCAGCCGATAG
CGGAACGGGAAGGCGACTGGAGTGCCATGTCCGGTTTTCAACAAACCATGCAAATGCTGAATGAGGGCAT
CGTTCCCACTGCGATGCTGGTTGCCAACGATCAGATGGCGCTGGGCGCAATGCGCGCCATTACCGAGTCC
GGGCTGCGCGTTGGTGCGGATATCTCGGTAGTGGGATACGACGATACCGAAGACAGCTCATGTTATATCC
CGCCGTTAACCACCATCAAACAGGATTTTCGCCTGCTGGGGCAAACCAGCGTGGACCGCTTGCTGCAACT
CTCTCAGGGCCAGGCGGTGAAGGGCAATCAGCTGTTGCCCGTCTCACTGGTGAAAAGAAAAACCACCCTG
GCGCCCAATACGCAAACCGCCTCTCCCCGCGCGTTGGCCGATTCATTAATGCAGCTGGCACGACAGGTTT
CCCGACTGGAAAGCGGGCAGTGAGCGCAACGCAATTAATGTAAGTTAGCTCACTCATTAGGCACCCCAGG
CTTTACACTTTATGCTTCCGGCTCGTATGTTGTGTGGAATTGTGAGCGGATAACAATTTCACACAGGAAA
CAGCTATGACCATGATTACGGATTCACTGGCCGTCGTTTTACAACGTCGTGACTGGGAAAACCCTGGCGT
TACCCAACTTAATCGCCTTGCAGCACATCCCCCTTTCGCCAGCTGGCGTAATAGCGAAGAGGCCCGCACC
GATCGCCCTTCCCAACAGTTGCGCAGCCTGAATGGCGAATGGCGCTTTGCCTGGTTTCCGGCACCAGAAG
CGGTGCCGGAAAGCTGGCTGGAGTGCGATCTTCCTGAGGCCGATACTGTCGTCGTCCCCTCAAACTGGCA
GATGCACGGTTACGATGCGCCCATCTACACCAACGTGACCTATCCCATTACGGTCAATCCGCCGTTTGTT
CCCACGGAGAATCCGACGGGTTGTTACTCGCTCACATTTAATGTTGATGAAAGCTGGCTACAGGAAGGCC
AGACGCGAATTATTTTTGATGGCGTTGGAATTAG
Features (pLannotate 1.2.2; 17 found; start..end, strand, type, name):
    181..209     +  promoter       tac promoter: strong E. coli promoter; hybrid between the trp and lac UV5 promoters
    217..233     +  protein_bind   lac operator: The lac repressor binds to the lac operator to inhibit transcription in E. coli. This inhibition can be relieved by adding lactose or isopropyl-β-D-thiogalactopyranoside (IPTG). lac repressor encoded by lacI
    256..909     +  CDS            GST26_SCHJA: Experimental evidence at protein level: Swiss-Prot protein existence level 1. GST isoenzymes appear to play a central role in the parasite detoxification system. Other functions are also suspected including a role in increasing the solubility of haematin in the parasite gut. From Schistosoma japonicum (Blood fluke).
    937..2103    +  CDS            HSPA5 (fragment): BIP_CRIGR - Also known as GRP78 From Cricetulus griseus (Chinese hamster) (Cricetulus barabensis griseus).
   2139..2178    +  CDS            rop (fragment): Rop protein, which maintains plasmids at low copy number; rop
   2280..2320    +  misc_feature   bom (fragment): basis of mobility region from pBR322
   2425..2529    +  promoter       AmpR promoter: bla
   2530..3390    +  CDS            AmpR: β-lactamase; bla; confers resistance to ampicillin, carbenicillin, and related antibiotics
   3561..4149    +  rep_origin     ori: high-copy-number ColE1/pMB1/pBR322/pUC origin of replication
   4335..4386    -  misc_feature   bom (fragment): basis of mobility region from pBR322
   4393..4470    +  promoter       lacI promoter: lacI
   4471..5553    +  CDS            lacI: lac repressor; lacI; The lac repressor binds to the lac operator to inhibit transcription in E. coli. This inhibition can be relieved by adding lactose or isopropyl-β-D-thiogalactopyranoside (IPTG).
   5566..5587    +  protein_bind   CAP binding site: CAP binding activates transcription in the presence of cAMP. E. coli catabolite activator protein
   5602..5632    +  promoter       lac promoter: promoter for the E. coli lac operon
   5640..5656    +  protein_bind   lac operator: The lac repressor binds to the lac operator to inhibit transcription in E. coli. This inhibition can be relieved by adding lactose or isopropyl-β-D-thiogalactopyranoside (IPTG). lac repressor encoded by lacI
   5676..5849    +  CDS            lacZα: LacZα fragment of β-galactosidase; lacZ fragment
   6113..105     -  CDS            yciV (fragment) (across the origin): RNAAM_ECOLI - Also known as trpH From Escherichia coli (strain K12).
