[The description below was written by a language model from this plasmid's Addgene catalogue record and pLannotate feature annotations shown in this document.]
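Description:
GST-GRP78-N Terminus (pGEX4T1) is a bacterial expression plasmid built on the pGEX-4T1 backbone for producing the N-terminal portion of GRP78 (also called BiP or HSPA5) as a glutathione S-transferase fusion in E. coli. It replicates from a high-copy ColE1/pMB1-type origin and is selected with ampicillin through the bla β-lactamase gene and its own promoter. Short remnants of the pBR322 rop and bom regions and a lac promoter/lacZα segment are also annotated as backbone carry-over.

Expression is driven by the tac promoter, a strong trp/lac UV5 hybrid, followed by a lac operator. The plasmid carries its own lacI gene, so the lac repressor keeps transcription off until IPTG is added. The open reading frame begins with the Schistosoma japonicum GST coding sequence, followed a short distance downstream by an HSPA5 fragment of about 1.17 kb, placing GST at the N terminus of the insert as the catalogue states. The GST moiety allows affinity capture on glutathione resin, making the construct suitable for purifying the GRP78 N-terminal region or using it as bait in pull-down and binding assays. The exact application is not spelled out beyond expression of the tagged fragment.

Two discrepancies should be noted. The catalogue lists the insert as human with a size of 4200 bp and a total plasmid size of 9500 bp, whereas the sequenced record is 6,124 nt, consistent with the 4969 bp backbone plus a fragment of roughly 1.2 kb. The automated annotation also matched the insert best to Chinese hamster BiP rather than the human protein. This may simply reflect the high conservation of the protein, but the species cannot be resolved from the record alone.
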