Addgene plasmid #238422: GST-GRP78-N Terminus (pGEX4T1)
Purpose: Expresses GRP78 N terminus fused to the GST Tag
Depositing lab: Amy Shiu Lee. Depositing organization: University of Southern California. Publication: The COOH-Terminal Proline-Rich Region of GRP78 Is a Key Regulator of Its Cell Surface Expression and Viability of Tamoxifen-Resistant Breast Cancer Cells. Tseng CC, Zhang P, Lee AS. Neoplasia. 2019 Aug;21(8):837-848. doi: 10.1016/j.neo.2019.05.008. Epub 2019 Jul 12. PubMed 31306849.
Backbone
  Vector backbone: pGEX-4T1
  Backbone size w/o insert (bp): 4969
  Total vector size (bp): 9500
  Vector type: Bacterial Expression
Growth in bacteria
  Bacterial resistance: Ampicillin, 100 μg/mL
  Growth temperature: 37°C
  Growth strain: DH5alpha
  Copy number: High Copy
Gene/Insert
  Gene/Insert name: 78-kDa glucose-regulated protein (alt names: GRP78; BiP; HSPA5)
  Species: H. sapiens (human)
  Insert size (bp): 4200
  GenBank ID: NM_005347.5
  Entrez Gene: HSPA5 (a.k.a. BIP, GRP78, HEL-S-89n)
  Tag / fusion protein: GST (N terminal on insert)
Terms and licenses: Academic/Nonprofit Terms; Industry Terms: Not Available to Industry
How to cite: GST-GRP78-N Terminus (pGEX4T1) was a gift from Amy Shiu Lee (Addgene plasmid # 238422 ; http://n2t.net/addgene:238422 ; RRID:Addgene_238422)
